Addgene plasmid #195453: pMN-294
Purpose: Lentiviral Integratable mCherry Reporter for synZiFTR ZF1
Depositing lab: Ahmad Khalil. Depositing organization: Boston University Main Campus. Publication: Multidimensional control of therapeutic human cell function with synthetic gene circuits. Li HS, Israni DV, Gagnon KA, Gan KA, Raymond MH, Sander JD, Roybal KT, Joung JK, Wong WW, Khalil AS. Science. 2022 Dec 16;378(6625):1227-1234. doi: 10.1126/science.ade0156. Epub 2022 Dec 15. PubMed 36520914.
Backbone
  Vector backbone: pHR
  Vector type: Mammalian Expression, Lentiviral
Growth in bacteria
  Bacterial resistance: Ampicillin, 100 μg/mL
  Growth temperature: 37°C
  Growth strain: NEB Stable
  Copy number: Unknown
Gene/Insert
  Gene/Insert name: 8X ZF1 BS - ybTATA - mCherry
  Species: Synthetic
  Cloning method: Gibson Cloning
Terms and licenses: Academic/Nonprofit Terms; Industry Terms: Not Available to Industry
How to cite: pMN-294 was a gift from Ahmad Khalil (Addgene plasmid # 195453 ; http://n2t.net/addgene:195453 ; RRID:Addgene_195453)
