[The description below was written by a language model from this plasmid's Addgene catalogue record and pLannotate feature annotations shown in this document.]
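Description:
pMN-294 is a lentiviral transfer plasmid built on the pHR backbone that carries an integratable mCherry reporter for the synthetic zinc-finger transcription regulator (synZiFTR) ZF1. It is propagated in E. coli through a high-copy ColE1/pUC-type origin and selected with ampicillin via the β-lactamase gene. The backbone also retains remnants typical of older pHR-type vectors: fragments of tetracycline resistance, rop and bom sequences, and an SV40 promoter–gpt–SV40 small t intron/poly(A) cassette lying outside the viral genome. These appear to be legacy sequences rather than functional parts of the design.

The proviral region runs from a truncated HIV-1 5' LTR through the Ψ packaging signal, a partial gag sequence, the Rev response element and the cPPT/CTS, and ends in a self-inactivating ΔU3 3' LTR. These elements allow the RNA genome to be packaged, exported from the nucleus in a Rev-dependent manner and stably integrated into target mammalian cells when packaging and envelope functions are supplied in trans. The payload is a synthetic cassette of eight tandem ZF1 binding sites upstream of the ybTATA minimal promoter driving mCherry, followed by a WPRE to enhance transcript stability and expression. The automated annotation detects only a short minimal TATA-box promoter match and the mCherry coding sequence; the binding-site array is not annotated but presumably lies in the unannotated stretch just upstream. Because a minimal promoter has low basal activity, red fluorescence should depend on recruitment of a ZF1-based synthetic activator to the binding sites. This makes the construct a readout for synZiFTR activity in engineered human cell gene circuits. No mammalian selection marker is annotated within the provirus.
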