Features (pLannotate 1.2.2; 33 found; start..end, strand, type, name):
     38..106     +  CDS            nef (fragment): NEF_HV1Z2 - Experimental evidence at protein level: Swiss-Prot protein existence level 1. Extracellular Nef protein targets CD4(+) T-lymphocytes for apoptosis by interacting with CXCR4 surface receptors. From Human immunodeficiency virus type 1 group M subtype D (isolate Z2/CDC-Z34) (HIV-1).
    108..341     +  LTR            3' LTR (ΔU3): self-inactivating 3' long terminal repeat (LTR) from HIV-1
    366..384     -  promoter       SP6 promoter: promoter for bacteriophage SP6 RNA polymerase
    612..891     +  CDS            TcR (fragment): tetracycline efflux protein; tet; confers resistance to tetracycline
    892..940     -  misc_feature   bom (fragment): basis of mobility region from pBR322
   1042..1077    -  CDS            rop (fragment): Rop protein, which maintains plasmids at low copy number; rop
   1172..1276    +  promoter       AmpR promoter: bla
   1277..2137    +  CDS            AmpR: β-lactamase; bla; confers resistance to ampicillin, carbenicillin, and related antibiotics
   2308..2896    +  rep_origin     ori: high-copy-number ColE1/pMB1/pBR322/pUC origin of replication
   3079..3135    +  CDS            lacI (fragment): lac repressor; lacI; The lac repressor binds to the lac operator to inhibit transcription in E. coli. This inhibition can be relieved by adding lactose or isopropyl-β-D-thiogalactopyranoside (IPTG).
   3142..3471    +  promoter       SV40 promoter: SV40 enhancer and early promoter
   3671..3790    +  CDS            gpt (fragment): XGPT_ECOLI - Also known as gpp, gxu. Experimental evidence at protein level: Swiss-Prot protein existence level 1. Purine salvage pathway enzyme that catalyzes the transfer of the ribosyl-5-phosphate group from 5-phospho-alpha-D-ribose 1- diphosphate (PRPP) to the N9 position of the 6-oxopurines guanine and xanthine to form the corresponding ribonucleotides GMP (guanosine 5'- monophosphate) and XMP (xanthosine 5'-monophosphate), with the release of PPi. To a lesser extent, also acts on hypoxanthine (PubMed:9100006, PubMed:3886014). Does not ribophosphorylate adenine (PubMed:3886014). From Esch
   3790..4125    +  CDS            gpt (fragment): XGPT_ECOLI - Also known as gpp, gxu. Experimental evidence at protein level: Swiss-Prot protein existence level 1. Purine salvage pathway enzyme that catalyzes the transfer of the ribosyl-5-phosphate group from 5-phospho-alpha-D-ribose 1- diphosphate (PRPP) to the N9 position of the 6-oxopurines guanine and xanthine to form the corresponding ribonucleotides GMP (guanosine 5'- monophosphate) and XMP (xanthosine 5'-monophosphate), with the release of PPi. To a lesser extent, also acts on hypoxanthine (PubMed:9100006, PubMed:3886014). Does not ribophosphorylate adenine (PubMed:3886014). From Esch
   4220..4525    +  CDS            frsA (fragment): FRSA_ECOLI - Also known as yafA. Experimental evidence at protein level: Swiss-Prot protein existence level 1. Catalyzes the hydrolysis of esters (PubMed:15808744). Displays esterase activity toward pNP-butyrate (PubMed:15808744). May stimulate mixed-acid fermentation by acting as a fermentation/respiration switch that down-regulates respiration and up- regulates fermentation rates (PubMed:15169777). From Escherichia coli (strain K12).
   4529..4603    +  CDS            small t antigen (fragment): SV40 (simian virus 40) small t antigen
   4605..4670    +  intron         small t intron: SV40 (simian virus 40) small t antigen intron
   4800..4820    +  CDS            SV40 NLS: nuclear localization signal of SV40 (simian virus 40) large T antigen
   5139..5222    +  CDS            large T antigen (fragment): large T antigen from SV40 (simian virus 40)
   5245..5379    +  polyA_signal   SV40 poly(A) signal: SV40 polyadenylation signal
   5546..5875    +  CDS            nef (fragment): NEF_HV1BR - Experimental evidence at protein level: Swiss-Prot protein existence level 1. Extracellular Nef protein targets CD4(+) T-lymphocytes for apoptosis by interacting with CXCR4 surface receptors (PubMed:14990729). From Human immunodeficiency virus type 1 group M subtype B (isolate BRU/LAI) (HIV-1).
   5923..6180    +  LTR            5' LTR (truncated): truncated 5' long terminal repeat (LTR) from HIV-1
   6227..6352    +  misc_feature   HIV-1 Ψ: packaging signal of human immunodeficiency virus type 1
   6336..6674    +  CDS            HIV-1 gag (fragment): gag protein from human immunodeficiency virus 1; gag
   6849..7082    +  misc_feature   RRE: The Rev response element (RRE) of HIV-1 allows for Rev-dependent mRNA export from the nucleus to the cytoplasm.
   7459..7559    +  CDS            Rev (fragment): human immunodeficiency virus 1 (HIV-1) Rev protein; rev; enhances nuclear export of unspliced and incompletely spliced viral mRNAs
   7596..7713    +  misc_feature   cPPT/CTS: central polypurine tract and central termination sequence of HIV-1
   7750..7773    -  misc_feature   MCS (fragment): pBluescript multiple cloning site
   8167..8183    +  promoter       minP (fragment): minimal TATA-box promoter with low basal activity
   8236..8945    +  CDS            mCherry (fragment): monomeric derivative of DsRed fluorescent protein (Shaner et al., 2004) mammalian codon-optimized
   8958..8988    +  misc_feature   MCS (fragment): pUC18/19 multiple cloning site
   8989..9007    +  misc_feature   MCS (fragment): pBluescript multiple cloning site
   9007..9595    +  misc_feature   WPRE: woodchuck hepatitis virus posttranscriptional regulatory element
   9596..21      +  misc_feature   MCS (fragment) (across the origin): pBluescript multiple cloning site
>Addgene plasmid #195453 | pMN-294 | addgene full sequence | sequence record 384855 | Addgene NGS Result
CGATACCGTCGACCTCGAGGGAATTAATTCGAGCTCGGTACCTTTAAGACCAATGACTTACAAGGCAGCT
GTAGATCTTAGCCACTTTTTAAAAGAAAAGGGGGGACTGGAAGGGCTAATTCACTCCCAACGAAGACAAG
ATCTGCTTTTTGCTTGTACTGGGTCTCTCTGGTTAGACCAGATCTGAGCCTGGGAGCTCTCTGGCTAACT
AGGGAACCCACTGCTTAAGCCTCAATAAAGCTTGCCTTGAGTGCTTCAAGTAGTGTGTGCCCGTCTGTTG
TGTGACTCTGGTAACTAGAGATCCCTCAGACCCTTTTAGTCAGTGTGGAAAATCTCTAGCAGCATCTAGA
ATTAATTCCGTGTATTCTATAGTGTCACCTAAATCGTATGTGTATGATACATAAGGTTATGTATTAATTG
TAGCCGCGTTCTAACGACAATATGTACAAGCCTAATTGTGTAGCATCTGGCTTACTGAAGCAGACCCTAT
CATCTCTCTCGTAAACTGCCGTCAGAGTCGGTTTGGTTGGACGAACCTTCTGAGTTTCTGGTAACGCCGT
CCCGCACCCGGAAATGGTCAGCGAACCAATCAGCAGGGTCATCGCTAGCCAGATCCTCTACGCCGGACGC
ATCGTGGCCGGCATCACCGGCGCCACAGGTGCGGTTGCTGGCGCCTATATCGCCGACATCACCGATGGGG
AAGATCGGGCTCGCCACTTCGGGCTCATGAGCGCTTGTTTCGGCGTGGGTATGGTGGCAGGCCCCGTGGC
CGGGGGACTGTTGGGCGCCATCTCCTTGCATGCACCATTCCTTGCGGCGGCGGTGCTCAACGGCCTCAAC
CTACTACTGGGCTGCTTCCTAATGCAGGAGTCGCATAAGGGAGAGCGTCGAATGGTGCACTCTCAGTACA
ATCTGCTCTGATGCCGCATAGTTAAGCCAGCCCCGACACCCGCCAACACCCGCTGACGCGCCCTGACGGG
CTTGTCTGCTCCCGGCATCCGCTTACAGACAAGCTGTGACCGTCTCCGGGAGCTGCATGTGTCAGAGGTT
TTCACCGTCATCACCGAAACGCGCGAGACGAAAGGGCCTCGTGATACGCCTATTTTTATAGGTTAATGTC
ATGATAATAATGGTTTCTTAGACGTCAGGTGGCACTTTTCGGGGAAATGTGCGCGGAACCCCTATTTGTT
TATTTTTCTAAATACATTCAAATATGTATCCGCTCATGAGACAATAACCCTGATAAATGCTTCAATAATA
TTGAAAAAGGAAGAGTATGAGTATTCAACATTTCCGTGTCGCCCTTATTCCCTTTTTTGCGGCATTTTGC
CTTCCTGTTTTTGCTCACCCAGAAACGCTGGTGAAAGTAAAAGATGCTGAAGATCAGTTGGGTGCACGAG
TGGGTTACATCGAACTGGATCTCAACAGCGGTAAGATCCTTGAGAGTTTTCGCCCCGAAGAACGTTTTCC
AATGATGAGCACTTTTAAAGTTCTGCTATGTGGCGCGGTATTATCCCGTATTGACGCCGGGCAAGAGCAA
CTCGGTCGCCGCATACACTATTCTCAGAATGACTTGGTTGAGTACTCACCAGTCACAGAAAAGCATCTTA
CGGATGGCATGACAGTAAGAGAATTATGCAGTGCTGCCATAACCATGAGTGATAACACTGCGGCCAACTT
ACTTCTGACAACGATCGGAGGACCGAAGGAGCTAACCGCTTTTTTGCACAACATGGGGGATCATGTAACT
CGCCTTGATCGTTGGGAACCGGAGCTGAATGAAGCCATACCAAACGACGAGCGTGACACCACGATGCCTG
TAGCAATGGCAACAACGTTGCGCAAACTATTAACTGGCGAACTACTTACTCTAGCTTCCCGGCAACAATT
AATAGACTGGATGGAGGCGGATAAAGTTGCAGGACCACTTCTGCGCTCGGCCCTTCCGGCTGGCTGGTTT
ATTGCTGATAAATCTGGAGCCGGTGAGCGTGGGTCTCGCGGTATCATTGCAGCACTGGGGCCAGATGGTA
AGCCCTCCCGTATCGTAGTTATCTACACGACGGGGAGTCAGGCAACTATGGATGAACGAAATAGACAGAT
CGCTGAGATAGGTGCCTCACTGATTAAGCATTGGTAACTGTCAGACCAAGTTTACTCATATATACTTTAG
ATTGATTTAAAACTTCATTTTTAATTTAAAAGGATCTAGGTGAAGATCCTTTTTGATAATCTCATGACCA
AAATCCCTTAACGTGAGTTTTCGTTCCACTGAGCGTCAGACCCCGTAGAAAAGATCAAAGGATCTTCTTG
AGATCCTTTTTTTCTGCGCGTAATCTGCTGCTTGCAAACAAAAAAACCACCGCTACCAGCGGTGGTTTGT
TTGCCGGATCAAGAGCTACCAACTCTTTTTCCGAAGGTAACTGGCTTCAGCAGAGCGCAGATACCAAATA
CTGTTCTTCTAGTGTAGCCGTAGTTAGGCCACCACTTCAAGAACTCTGTAGCACCGCCTACATACCTCGC
TCTGCTAATCCTGTTACCAGTGGCTGCTGCCAGTGGCGATAAGTCGTGTCTTACCGGGTTGGACTCAAGA
CGATAGTTACCGGATAAGGCGCAGCGGTCGGGCTGAACGGGGGGTTCGTGCACACAGCCCAGCTTGGAGC
GAACGACCTACACCGAACTGAGATACCTACAGCGTGAGCTATGAGAAAGCGCCACGCTTCCCGAAGGGAG
AAAGGCGGACAGGTATCCGGTAAGCGGCAGGGTCGGAACAGGAGAGCGCACGAGGGAGCTTCCAGGGGGA
AACGCCTGGTATCTTTATAGTCCTGTCGGGTTTCGCCACCTCTGACTTGAGCGTCGATTTTTGTGATGCT
CGTCAGGGGGGCGGAGCCTATGGAAAAACGCCAGCAACGCGGCCTTTTTACGGTTCCTGGCCTTTTGCTG
GCCTTTTGCTCACATGTTCTTTCCTGCGTTATCCCCTGATTCTGTGGATAACCGTATTACCGCCTTTGAG
TGAGCTGATACCGCTCGCCGCAGCCGAACGACCGAGCGCAGCGAGTCAGTGAGCGAGGAAGCGGAAGAGC
GCCCAATACGCAAACCGCCTCTCCCCGCGCGTTGGCCGATTCATTAATGCAGCTGTGGAATGTGTGTCAG
TTAGGGTGTGGAAAGTCCCCAGGCTCCCCAGCAGGCAGAAGTATGCAAAGCATGCATCTCAATTAGTCAG
CAACCAGGTGTGGAAAGTCCCCAGGCTCCCCAGCAGGCAGAAGTATGCAAAGCATGCATCTCAATTAGTC
AGCAACCATAGTCCCGCCCCTAACTCCGCCCATCCCGCCCCTAACTCCGCCCAGTTCCGCCCATTCTCCG
CCCCATGGCTGACTAATTTTTTTTATTTATGCAGAGGCCGAGGCCGCCTCGGCCTCTGAGCTATTCCAGA
AGTAGTGAGGAGGCTTTTTTGGAGGCCTAGGCTTTTGCAAAAAGCTTGGACACAAGACAGGCTTGCGAGA
TATGTTTGAGAATACCACTTTATCCCGCGTCAGGGAGAGGCAGTGCGTAAAAAGACGCGGACTCATGTGA
AATACTGGTTTTTAGTGCGCCAGATCTCTATAATCTCGCGCAACCTATTTTCCCCTCGAACACTTTTTAA
GCCGTAGATAAACAGGCTGGGACACTTCACATGAGCGAAAAATACATCGTCACCTGGGACATGTTGCAGA
TCCATGCACGTAAACTCGCAAGCCGACTGATGCCTTCTGAACAATGGAAAGGCATTATTGCCGTAAGCCG
TGGCGGTCTGTACCGGGTGCGTTACTGGCGCGTGAACTGGGTATTCGTCATGTCGATACCGTTTGTATTT
CCAGCTACGATCACGACAACCAGCGCGAGCTTAAAGTGCTGAAACGCGCAGAAGGCGATGGCGAAGGCTT
CATCGTTATTGATGACCTGGTGGATACCGGTGGTACTGCGGTTGCGATTCGTGAAATGTATCCAAAAGCG
CACTTTGTCACCATCTTCGCAAAACCGGCTGGTCGTCCGCTGGTTGATGACTATGTTGTTGATATCCCGC
AAGATACCTGGATTGAACAGCCGTGGGATATGGGCGTCGTATTCGTCCCGCCAATCTCCGGTCGCTAATC
TTTTCAACGCCTGGCACTGCCGGGCGTTGTTCTTTTTAACTTCAGGCGGGTTACAATAGTTTCCAGTAAG
TATTCTGGAGGCTGCATCCATGACACAGGCAAACCTGAGCGAAACCCTGTTCAAACCCCGCTTTAAACAT
CCTGAAACCTCGACGCTAGTCCGCCGCTTTAATCACGGCGCACAACCGCCTGTGCAGTCGGCCCTTGATG
GTAAAACCATCCCTCACTGGTATCGCATGATTAACCGTCTGATGTGGATCTGGCGCGGCATTGACCCACG
CGAAATCCTCGACGTCCAGGCACGTATTGTGATGAGCGATGCCGAACGTACCGACGATGATTTATACGAT
ACGGTGATTGGCTACCGTGGCGGCAACTGGATTTATGAGTGGGCCCCGGATCTTTGTGAAGGAACCTTAC
TTCTGTGGTGTGACATAATTGGACAAACTACCTACAGAGATTTAAAGCTCTAAGGTAAATATAAAATTTT
TAAGTGTATAATGTGTTAAACTACTGATTCTAATTGTTTGTGTATTTTAGATTCCAACCTATGGAACTGA
TGAATGGGAGCAGTGGTGGAATGCCTTTAATGAGGAAAACCTGTTTTGCTCAGAAGAAATGCCATCTAGT
GATGATGAGGCTACTGCTGACTCTCAACATTCTACTCCTCCAAAAAAGAAGAGAAAGGTAGAAGACCCCA
AGGACTTTCCTTCAGAATTGCTAAGTTTTTTGAGTCATGCTGTGTTTAGTAATAGAACTCTTGCTTGCTT
TGCTATTTACACCACAAAGGAAAAAGCTGCACTGCTATACAAGAAAATTATGGAAAAATATTCTGTAACC
TTTATAAGTAGGCATAACAGTTATAATCATAACATACTGTTTTTTCTTACTCCACACAGGCATAGAGTGT
CTGCTATTAATAACTATGCTCAAAAATTGTGTACCTTTAGCTTTTTAATTTGTAAAGGGGTTAATAAGGA
ATATTTGATGTATAGTGCCTTGACTAGAGATCATAATCAGCCATACCACATTTGTAGAGGTTTTACTTGC
TTTAAAAAACCTCCCACACCTCCCCCTGAACCTGAAACATAAAATGAATGCAATTGTTGTTGTTAACTTG
TTTATTGCAGCTTATAATGGTTACAAATAAAGCAATAGCATCACAAATTTCACAAATAAAGCATTTTTTT
CACTGCATTCTAGTTGTGGTTTGTCCAAACTCATCAATGTATCTTATCATGTCTGGATCAACTGGATAAC
TCAAGCTAACCAAAATCATCCCAAACTTCCCACCCCATACCCTATTACCACTGCCAATTACCTGTGGTTT
CATTTACTCTAAACCTGTGATTCCTCTGAATTATTTTCATTTTAAAGAAATTGTATTTGTTAAATATGTA
CTACAAACTTAGTAGTTGGAAGGGCTAATTCACTCCCAAAGAAGACAAGATATCCTTGATCTGTGGATCT
ACCACACACAAGGCTACTTCCCTGATTAGCAGAACTACACACCAGGGCCAGGGGTCAGATATCCACTGAC
CTTTGGATGGTGCTACAAGCTAGTACCAGTTGAGCCAGATAAGGTAGAAGAGGCCAATAAAGGAGAGAAC
ACCAGCTTGTTACACCCTGTGAGCCTGCATGGGATGGATGACCCGGAGAGAGAAGTGTTAGAGTGGAGGT
TTGACAGCCGCCTAGCATTTCATCACGTGGCCCGAGAGCTGCATCCGGAGTACTTCAAGAACTGCTGATA
TCGAGCTTGCTACAAGGGACTTTCCGCTGGGGACTTTCCAGGGAGGCGTGGCCTGGGCGGGACTGGGGAG
TGGCGAGCCCTCAGATCCTGCATATAAGCAGCTGCTTTTTGCCTGTACTGGGTCTCTCTGGTTAGACCAG
ATCTGAGCCTGGGAGCTCTCTGGCTAACTAGGGAACCCACTGCTTAAGCCTCAATAAAGCTTGCCTTGAG
TGCTTCAAGTAGTGTGTGCCCGTCTGTTGTGTGACTCTGGTAACTAGAGATCCCTCAGACCCTTTTAGTC
AGTGTGGAAAATCTCTAGCAGTGGCGCCCGAACAGGGACTTGAAAGCGAAAGGGAAACCAGAGGAGCTCT
CTCGACGCAGGACTCGGCTTGCTGAAGCGCGCACGGCAAGAGGCGAGGGGCGGCGACTGGTGAGTACGCC
AAAAATTTTGACTAGCGGAGGCTAGAAGGAGAGAGATGGGTGCGAGAGCGTCAGTATTAAGCGGGGGAGA
ATTAGATCGCGATGGGAAAAAATTCGGTTAAGGCCAGGGGGAAAGAAAAAATATAAATTAAAACATATAG
TATGGGCAAGCAGGGAGCTAGAACGATTCGCAGTTAATCCTGGCCTGTTAGAAACATCAGAAGGCTGTAG
ACAAATACTGGGACAGCTACAACCATCCCTTCAGACAGGATCAGAAGAACTTAGATCATTATATAATACA
GTAGCAACCCTCTATTGTGTGCATCAAAGGATAGAGATAAAAGACACCAAGGAAGCTTTAGACAAGATAG
AGGAAGAGCAAAACAAAAGTAAGACCACCGCACAGCAAGCGGCCGGCCGCTGATCTTCAGACCTGGAGGA
GGAGATATGAGGGACAATTGGAGAAGTGAATTATATAAATATAAAGTAGTAAAAATTGAACCATTAGGAG
TAGCACCCACCAAGGCAAAGAGAAGAGTGGTGCAGAGAGAAAAAAGAGCAGTGGGAATAGGAGCTTTGTT
CCTTGGGTTCTTGGGAGCAGCAGGAAGCACTATGGGCGCAGCGTCAATGACGCTGACGGTACAGGCCAGA
CAATTATTGTCTGGTATAGTGCAGCAGCAGAACAATTTGCTGAGGGCTATTGAGGCGCAACAGCATCTGT
TGCAACTCACAGTCTGGGGCATCAAGCAGCTCCAGGCAAGAATCCTGGCTGTGGAAAGATACCTAAAGGA
TCAACAGCTCCTGGGGATTTGGGGTTGCTCTGGAAAACTCATTTGCACCACTGCTGTGCCTTGGAATGCT
AGTTGGAGTAATAAATCTCTGGAACAGATTTGGAATCACACGACCTGGATGGAGTGGGACAGAGAAATTA
ACAATTACACAAGCTTAATACACTCCTTAATTGAAGAATCGCAAAACCAGCAAGAAAAGAATGAACAAGA
ATTATTGGAATTAGATAAATGGGCAAGTTTGTGGAATTGGTTTAACATAACAAATTGGCTGTGGTATATA
AAATTATTCATAATGATAGTAGGAGGCTTGGTAGGTTTAAGAATAGTTTTTGCTGTACTTTCTATAGTGA
ATAGAGTTAGGCAGGGATATTCACCATTATCGTTTCAGACCCACCTCCCAACCCCGAGGGGACCCGACAG
GCCCGAAGGAATAGAAGAAGAAGGTGGAGAGAGAGACAGAGACAGATCCATTCGATTAGTGAACGGATCT
CGACGGTATCGCCAAATGGCAGTATTCATCCACAATTTTAAAAGAAAAGGGGGGATTGGGGGGTACAGTG
CAGGGGAAAGAATAGTAGACATAATAGCAACAGACATACAAACTAAAGAATTACAAAAACAAATTACAAA
AATTCAAAATTTTCGGGTTTATTACAGGGACAGCAGAGATCCAGTTTGGATCGATAAGCTTGATATCGAA
TTCACGATTGAGTAACACTGTATCTAGTCTACCTACAGGGCTCGTCGAAGTCGAAGTCGACCGGATAGCG
TCAACCTCTTCGTCGAAGTCGAAGTCGACCAATCAGTTCTCCCGAGGTCGTCGAAGTCGAAGTCGACCAG
AGCCGTGCTTCCAATACGTCGAAGTCGAAGTCGACCCGGGTTTCGTAACAATCGCATGAGGATTCGCAAC
GCCTTCGTCGAAGTCGAAGTCGACCTCCCGTCTCAGTAAAGGTCGTCGAAGTCGAAGTCGACCAATCGGA
CTGCCTTCGTACGTCGAAGTCGAAGTCGACCGTATCAGTCGCCTCGGAACGTCGAAGTCGAAGTCGACCA
TTCGTAAGAGGCTCACTCTCCCTTACACGGAGTGGATAGGATCCTCTAGAGGGTATATAATGGGGGCCAC
TAGTCTACTACCAGAGCTCATCGCTAGCGCTACCGGATCGCCACCATGGTGAGCAAGGGCGAGGAGGATA
ACATGGCCATCATCAAGGAGTTCATGCGCTTCAAGGTGCACATGGAGGGCTCCGTGAACGGCCACGAGTT
CGAGATCGAGGGCGAGGGCGAGGGCCGCCCCTACGAGGGCACCCAGACCGCCAAGCTGAAGGTGACCAAG
GGTGGCCCCCTGCCCTTCGCCTGGGACATCCTGTCCCCTCAGTTCATGTACGGCTCCAAGGCCTACGTGA
AGCACCCCGCCGACATCCCCGACTACTTGAAGCTGTCCTTCCCCGAGGGCTTCAAGTGGGAGCGCGTGAT
GAACTTCGAGGACGGCGGCGTGGTGACCGTGACCCAGGACTCCTCCCTGCAGGACGGCGAGTTCATCTAC
AAGGTGAAGCTGCGCGGCACCAACTTCCCCTCCGACGGCCCCGTAATGCAGAAGAAGACCATGGGCTGGC
AGGCCTCCTCCGAGCGGATGTACCCCGAGGACGGCGCCCTGAAGGGCGAGATCAAGCAGAGGCTGAAGCT
GAAGGACGGCGGCCACTACGACGCTGAGGTCAAGACCACCTACAAGGCCAAGAAGCCCGTGCAGCTGCCC
GGCGCCTACAACGTCAACATCAAGTTGGACATCACCTCCCACAACGAGGACTACACCATCGTGGAACAGT
ACGAACGCGCCGAGGGCCGCCACTCCACCGGCGGCATGGACGAGCTGTACAAGTAAAGCGGCCGCGACTC
TAGAGTCGACCTGCAGGCATGCAAGCTTGATATCAAGCTTATCGATAATCAACCTCTGGATTACAAAATT
TGTGAAAGATTGACTGGTATTCTTAACTATGTTGCTCCTTTTACGCTATGTGGATACGCTGCTTTAATGC
CTTTGTATCATGCTATTGCTTCCCGTATGGCTTTCATTTTCTCCTCCTTGTATAAATCCTGGTTGCTGTC
TCTTTATGAGGAGTTGTGGCCCGTTGTCAGGCAACGTGGCGTGGTGTGCACTGTGTTTGCTGACGCAACC
CCCACTGGTTGGGGCATTGCCACCACCTGTCAGCTCCTTTCCGGGACTTTCGCTTTCCCCCTCCCTATTG
CCACGGCGGAACTCATCGCCGCCTGCCTTGCCCGCTGCTGGACAGGGGCTCGGCTGTTGGGCACTGACAA
TTCCGTGGTGTTGTCGGGGAAATCATCGTCCTTTCCTTGGCTGCTCGCCTGTGTTGCCACCTGGATTCTG
CGCGGGACGTCCTTCTGCTACGTCCCTTCGGCCCTCAATCCAGCGGACCTTCCTTCCCGCGGCCTGCTGC
CGGCTCTGCGGCCTCTTCCGCGTCTTCGCCTTCGCCCTCAGACGAGTCGGATCTCCCTTTGGGCCGCCTC
CCCGCAT
